Addgene plasmid #51134: pSIR-GFP
Purpose: (Empty Backbone) Self-inactivating retrovirus vector containing the GFP gene
Depositing lab: Hodaka Fujii. Depositing organization: The University of Osaka. Publication: Identification of Proteins Associated with an IFNgamma-Responsive Promoter by a Retroviral Expression System for enChIP Using CRISPR. Fujita T, Fujii H. PLoS One. 2014 Jul 22;9(7):e103084. doi: 10.1371/journal.pone.0103084. eCollection 2014. PubMed 25051498.
Backbone
  Vector backbone: pSIR
  Backbone manufacturer: Clontech
  Backbone size (bp): 8089
  Modifications to backbone: Replacement of the neomycin resistance gene with GFP
  Vector type: Mammalian Expression, Retroviral
  Selectable markers: GFP
Growth in bacteria
  Bacterial resistance: Ampicillin, 50 μg/mL
  Growth temperature: 30°C
  Growth strain: NEB Stable
  Growth instructions: We have recognized that rare recombination evens may occur and give rise to clones with deletions (ca. 5 kb in size). If you encounter this problem, try picking more colonies (at least 10). Use 1 ml for miniprep and double-digest with Xho I and Nco I. Correct clones have 7.0 kbp + 890 bp (wrong ones are around 5 kbp). Please use the remaining 4 ml culture of the correct clones for expansion into a large scale. You may find dark colonies and pale colonies on the plate, and the pale ones are correct clones in our hand. In cloning of gBlock, the plasmid will be digested with Xho I and Hind III, for example, and the 8 kbp fragment will be purified. Therefore, the deleted clones will be removed during the purification step even if they are contaminated in the sample.
  Copy number: Low Copy
Gene/Insert
  Cloning method: Restriction Enzyme
Terms and licenses: Academic/Nonprofit Terms; Industry Terms: Not Available to Industry
How to cite: pSIR-GFP was a gift from Hodaka Fujii (Addgene plasmid # 51134 ; http://n2t.net/addgene:51134 ; RRID:Addgene_51134)
