[The description below was written by a language model from this plasmid's Addgene catalogue record and the feature table of its GenBank file.]
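Description:
pSIR-GFP is an empty-backbone, self-inactivating (SIN) gammaretroviral vector for mammalian cells, derived from the Clontech pSIR backbone by replacing its neomycin resistance gene with GFP. It is maintained in E. coli through a ColE1/pUC-type origin and an ampicillin resistance gene (bla) with its own promoter. Remnants of a lac promoter/operator region and M13 primer sites from the cloning backbone are also annotated. Although the origin is annotated as a high-copy type, the catalogue lists the plasmid as low copy. The depositor notes that it is prone to occasional recombination, giving deleted clones of about 5 kb. The catalogue gives a backbone size of 8089 bp, whereas the sequence record held is 7882 bp.

The annotated viral elements are the Moloney murine leukemia virus Psi packaging signal and an adjoining truncated gag segment lacking its start codon. Together these allow the vector RNA to be efficiently encapsidated when gag, pol and env are supplied in trans by packaging cells. The LTRs are not annotated in the feature table. In a SIN design, a deletion in the 3' LTR is copied to the 5' LTR during reverse transcription, which silences LTR-driven transcription in the integrated provirus, so inserted cassettes depend on their own internal promoters. Downstream lies a mammalian codon-optimised EGFP coding sequence preceded by a Kozak consensus. The promoter driving it is not annotated or stated, and a long unannotated stretch sits between gag and EGFP.

EGFP serves as the selectable marker, so transduced cells can be identified or sorted by fluorescence rather than drug selection. The depositor's notes mention cloning synthetic gBlock fragments into the vector by restriction digestion. The associated publication describes a retroviral expression system for CRISPR-based enChIP, which suggests use for delivering promoter-containing cassettes such as guide RNA expression units.
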