LOCUS       Exported 7882 bp ds-DNA circular SYN 12-MAY-2021
DEFINITION  Self-inactivating retrovirus vector containing the GFP gene.
ACCESSION   .
VERSION     .
KEYWORDS    pSIR-GFP
SOURCE      synthetic DNA construct
  ORGANISM  synthetic DNA construct
REFERENCE   1 (bases 1 to 7882)
  AUTHORS   Fujita T, Fujii H
  TITLE     Identification of Proteins Associated with an IFNgamma-Responsive
            Promoter by a Retroviral Expression System for enChIP Using CRISPR.
  JOURNAL   PLoS One. 2014 Jul 22;9(7):e103084. doi:
            10.1371/journal.pone.0103084. eCollection 2014.
  PUBMED    25051498
REFERENCE   2 (bases 1 to 7882)
  AUTHORS   .
  TITLE     Direct Submission
  JOURNAL   Exported May 12, 2021 from SnapGene Server 1.1.58
            http://www.snapgene.com
FEATURES             Location/Qualifiers
     source          1..7882
                     /organism="synthetic DNA construct"
                     /mol_type="other DNA"
     misc_feature    580..937
                     /label=MMLV Psi
                     /note="packaging signal of Moloney murine leukemia virus
                     (MMLV)"
     CDS             996..1412
                     /label=gag (truncated)
                     /note="truncated Moloney murine leukemia virus (MMLV) gag
                     gene lacking the start codon"
     primer_bind     1342..1364
                     /label=pLXSN 5'
                     /note="Murine stem cell virus, forward primer. Also called
                     MSCV"
     primer_bind     1380..1396
                     /label=pBABE 5'
                     /note="Psi packaging signal, forward primer for pBABE
                     vectors"
     regulatory      2814..2823
                     /regulatory_class="other"
                     /note="vertebrate consensus sequence for strong initiation
                     of translation (Kozak, 1987)"
     CDS             2820..3539
                     /codon_start=1
                     /product="the original enhanced GFP (Yang et al., 1996)"
                     /label=EGFP
                     /note="mammalian codon-optimized"
                     /translation="MVSKGEELFTGVVPILVELDGDVNGHKFSVSGEGEGDATYGKLTL
                     KFICTTGKLPVPWPTLVTTLTYGVQCFSRYPDHMKQHDFFKSAMPEGYVQERTIFFKDD
                     GNYKTRAEVKFEGDTLVNRIELKGIDFKEDGNILGHKLEYNYNSHNVYIMADKQKNGIK
                     VNFKIRHNIEDGSVQLADHYQQNTPIGDGPVLLPDNHYLSTQSALSKDPNEKRDHMVLL
                     EFVTAAGITLGMDELYK"
     CDS             2820..3536
                     /codon_start=1
                     /product="enhanced GFP"
                     /label=EGFP
                     /translation="MVSKGEELFTGVVPILVELDGDVNGHKFSVSGEGEGDATYGKLTL
                     KFICTTGKLPVPWPTLVTTLTYGVQCFSRYPDHMKQHDFFKSAMPEGYVQERTIFFKDD
                     GNYKTRAEVKFEGDTLVNRIELKGIDFKEDGNILGHKLEYNYNSHNVYIMADKQKNGIK
                     VNFKIRHNIEDGSVQLADHYQQNTPIGDGPVLLPDNHYLSTQSALSKDPNEKRDHMVLL
                     EFVTAAGITLGMDELYK"
     primer_bind     complement(2865..2886)
                     /label=EGFP-N
                     /note="EGFP, reverse primer"
     primer_bind     complement(3126..3145)
                     /label=EXFP-R
                     /note="For distinguishing EGFP variants, reverse primer"
     primer_bind     3473..3494
                     /label=EGFP-C
                     /note="EGFP, forward primer"
     primer_bind     complement(4866..4882)
                     /label=M13 rev
                     /note="common sequencing primer, one of multiple similar
                     variants"
     primer_bind     complement(4866..4882)
                     /label=M13 Reverse
                     /note="In lacZ gene. Also called M13-rev"
     primer_bind     complement(4879..4901)
                     /label=M13/pUC Reverse
                     /note="In lacZ gene"
     protein_bind    4890..4906
                     /label=lac operator
                     /bound_moiety="lac repressor encoded by lacI"
                     /note="The lac repressor binds to the lac operator to
                     inhibit transcription in E. coli. This inhibition can be
                     relieved by adding lactose or
                     isopropyl-beta-D-thiogalactopyranoside (IPTG)."
     promoter        complement(4914..4944)
                     /label=lac promoter
                     /note="promoter for the E. coli lac operon"
     protein_bind    4959..4980
                     /label=CAP binding site
                     /bound_moiety="E. coli catabolite activator protein"
                     /note="CAP binding activates transcription in the presence
                     of cAMP."
     primer_bind     complement(5097..5114)
                     /label=L4440
                     /note="L4440 vector, forward primer"
     rep_origin      complement(5268..5856)
                     /direction=LEFT
                     /label=ori
                     /note="high-copy-number ColE1/pMB1/pBR322/pUC origin of
                     replication"
     primer_bind     complement(5348..5367)
                     /label=pBR322ori-F
                     /note="pBR322 origin, forward primer"
     CDS             complement(6027..6887)
                     /codon_start=1
                     /gene="bla"
                     /product="beta-lactamase"
                     /label=AmpR
                     /note="confers resistance to ampicillin, carbenicillin, and
                     related antibiotics"
                     /translation="MSIQHFRVALIPFFAAFCLPVFAHPETLVKVKDAEDQLGARVGYI
                     ELDLNSGKILESFRPEERFPMMSTFKVLLCGAVLSRIDAGQEQLGRRIHYSQNDLVEYS
                     PVTEKHLTDGMTVRELCSAAITMSDNTAANLLLTTIGGPKELTAFLHNMGDHVTRLDRW
                     EPELNEAIPNDERDTTMPVAMATTLRKLLTGELLTLASRQQLIDWMEADKVAGPLLRSA
                     LPAGWFIADKSGAGERGSRGIIAALGPDGKPSRIVVIYTTGSQATMDERNRQIAEIGAS
                     LIKHW"
     primer_bind     6650..6669
                     /label=Amp-R
                     /note="Ampicillin resistance gene, reverse primer"
     promoter        complement(6888..6992)
                     /gene="bla"
                     /label=AmpR promoter
     primer_bind     7060..7078
                     /label=pBRforEco
                     /note="pBR322 vectors, upsteam of EcoRI site, forward
                     primer"
     primer_bind     complement(7116..7138)
                     /label=pGEX 3'
                     /note="pGEX vectors, reverse primer"
     primer_bind     7238..7257
                     /label=pRS-marker
                     /note="pRS vectors, use to sequence yeast selectable
                     marker"
     primer_bind     7451..7473
                     /label=M13/pUC Forward
                     /note="In lacZ gene"
     primer_bind     7465..7482
                     /label=M13 Forward
                     /note="In lacZ gene. Also called M13-F20 or M13 (-21)
                     Forward"
     primer_bind     7466..7482
                     /label=M13 fwd
                     /note="common sequencing primer, one of multiple similar
                     variants"
ORIGIN
        1 tgaaagaccc cacctgtagg tttggcaagc tagcttaagt aacgccattt tgcaaggcat
       61 ggaaaaatac ataactgaga atagagaagt tcagatcaag gtcaggaaca gatggaacag
      121 ctgaatatgg gccaaacagg atatctgtgg taagcagttc ctgccccggc tcagggccaa
      181 gaacagatgg tccccagatg cggtccagcc ctcagcagtt tctagagaac catcagatgt
      241 ttccagggtg ccccaaggac ctgaaatgac cctgtgcctt atttgaacta accaatcagt
      301 tcgcttctcg cttctgttcg cgcgcttctg ctccccgagc tcaataaaag agcccacaac
      361 ccctcactcg gggcgccagt cctccgattg actgagtcgc ccgggtaccc gtgtatccaa
      421 taaaccctct tgcagttgca tccgacttgt ggtctcgctg ttccttggga gggtctcctc
      481 tgagtgattg actacccgtc agcgggggtc tttcatttgg gggctcgtcc gggatcggga
      541 gacccctgcc cagggaccac cgacccacca ccgggaggta agctggccag caacttatct
      601 gtgtctgtcc gattgtctag tgtctatgac tgattttatg cgcctgcgtc ggtactagtt
      661 agctaactag ctctgtatct ggcggacccg tggtggaact gacgagttcg gaacacccgg
      721 ccgcaaccct gggagacgtc ccagggactt cgggggccgt ttttgtggcc cgacctgagt
      781 ccaaaaatcc cgatcgtttt ggactctttg gtgcaccccc cttagaggag ggatatgtgg
      841 ttctggtagg agacgagaac ctaaaacagt tcccgcctcc gtctgaattt ttgctttcgg
      901 tttgggaccg aagccgcgcc gcgcgtcttg tctgctgcag catcgttctg tgttgtctct
      961 gtctgactgt gtttctgtat ttgtctgaga atatgggcca gactgttacc actcccttaa
     1021 gtttgacctt aggtcactgg aaagatgtcg agcggatcgc tcacaaccag tcggtagatg
     1081 tcaagaagag acgttgggtt accttctgct ctgcagaatg gccaaccttt aacgtcggat
     1141 ggccgcgaga cggcaccttt aaccgagacc tcatcaccca ggttaagatc aaggtctttt
     1201 cacctggccc gcatggacac ccagaccagg tcccctacat cgtgacctgg gaagccttgg
     1261 cttttgaccc ccctccctgg gtcaagccct ttgtacaccc taagcctccg cctcctcttc
     1321 ctccatccgc cccgtctctc ccccttgaac ctcctcgttc gaccccgcct cgatcctccc
     1381 tttatccagc cctcactcct tctctaggcg ccaaacctaa acctcaagtt ctttctgaca
     1441 gtggggggcc gctcatcgac ctacttacag aagacccccc gccttatagg gacccaagac
     1501 cacccccttc cgacagggac ggaaatggtg gagaagcgac ccctgcggga gaggcaccgg
     1561 acccctcccc aatggcatct cgcctacgtg ggagacggga gccccctgtg gccgactcca
     1621 ctacctcgca ggcattcccc ctccgcgcag gaggaaacgg acagcttcaa tactggccgt
     1681 tctcctcttc tgacctttac aactggaaaa ataataaccc ttctttttct gaagatccag
     1741 gtaaactgac agctctgatc gagtctgttc tcatcaccca tcagcccacc tgggacgact
     1801 gtcagcagct gttggggact ctgctgaccg gagaagaaaa acaacgggtg ctcttagagg
     1861 ctagaaaggc ggtgcggggc gatgatgggc gccccactca actgcccaat gaagtcgatg
     1921 ccgcttttcc cctcgagaag cttgtcgacg gatccgaatt cgtcgaggga agaaataata
     1981 aagacattaa aatcactttt gtaaactttt taaataaggg aaattgatta aaacaacgcg
     2041 aagttgtaaa atgccatata ctgcatacat tttgtgggaa aaaatgtgca tttacctgct
     2101 caccaaatta tcttattagc tagcagtaga gctctttgtg tgatgggaag atgggataac
     2161 agctgttgtt actgtactgg tttttttttt taatatattt aaaaaaaaga gtgtctccta
     2221 aagtgtaagc gctatcatgc tggactaatg ttttaattta atttaattgt tgtcttggta
     2281 gagatggggt ctcgctattt tgctcacgca gatctcaaac tcctgacgcc caggtacact
     2341 cccatctcgg cctcctaaaa tggtgggatc acagacgtca gccaccgagc ccggtcactt
     2401 ttttgtattc cccacagtat tgatgtatat cttctgcgtt caaaagcaat tttttaaagc
     2461 ctcataacgt ggtaacagaa tactttgcac attacaaaat tcagaacacg gaaacaagaa
     2521 gctcgctttt ttttcccccc tatttcggtt tggcccttta gatttcccct cccccaccgg
     2581 ggcgggactt cccgccgact tctttcaggt tctcagttcg gtccgccaac tgtcgtataa
     2641 aggcgctgcc tcaggccaga ggcctcacaa agcgcgtcga gacagcaagc gaaccggaat
     2701 tgccagctgg ggcgccctct ggtaaggttg ggaagccctg caaagtaaac tggatggctt
     2761 tcttgccgcc aaggatctga tggcgcaggg gatcaagatc gatctgatcc atcgccacca
     2821 tggtgagcaa gggcgaggag ctgttcaccg gggtggtgcc catcctggtc gagctggacg
     2881 gcgacgtaaa cggccacaag ttcagcgtgt ccggcgaggg cgagggcgat gccacctacg
     2941 gcaagctgac cctgaagttc atctgcacca ccggcaagct gcccgtgccc tggcccaccc
     3001 tcgtgaccac cctgacctac ggcgtgcagt gcttcagccg ctaccccgac cacatgaagc
     3061 agcacgactt cttcaagtcc gccatgcccg aaggctacgt ccaggagcgc accatcttct
     3121 tcaaggacga cggcaactac aagacccgcg ccgaggtgaa gttcgagggc gacaccctgg
     3181 tgaaccgcat cgagctgaag ggcatcgact tcaaggagga cggcaacatc ctggggcaca
     3241 agctggagta caactacaac agccacaacg tctatatcat ggccgacaag cagaagaacg
     3301 gcatcaaggt gaacttcaag atccgccaca acatcgagga cggcagcgtg cagctcgccg
     3361 accactacca gcagaacacc cccatcggcg acggccccgt gctgctgccc gacaaccact
     3421 acctgagcac ccagtccgcc ctgagcaaag accccaacga gaagcgcgat cacatggtcc
     3481 tgctggagtt cgtgaccgcc gccgggatca ctctcggcat ggacgagctg tacaagtaaa
     3541 gcggccggct ggatgatcct ccagcgcggg gatctcatgc tggagatccc gcgattagtc
     3601 caatttgtta aagacaggat atcagtggtc caggctctag ttttgactca acaatatcac
     3661 cagctgaagc ctatagagta cgagccatag ataaaataaa agattttatt tagtctccag
     3721 aaaaaggggg gaatgaaaga ccccacctgt aggtttggca agctagctta agtaacgcca
     3781 ttttgcaagg catggaaaaa tacataactg agaatagaga agttcagatc aaggtcagga
     3841 acagatggaa caggtcgacc tagagaacca tcagatgttt ccagggtgcc ccaaggacct
     3901 gaaatgaccc tgtgccttat ttgaactaac caatcagttc gcttctcgct tctgttcgcg
     3961 cgcttctgct ccccgagctc aataaaagag cccacaaccc ctcactcggg gcgccagtcc
     4021 tccgattgac tgagtcgccc gggtacccgt gtatccaata aaccctcttg cagttgcatc
     4081 cgacttgtgg tctcgctgtt ccttgggagg gtctcctctg agtgattgac tacccgtcag
     4141 cgggggtctc ttcacatgca gcatgtatca aaattaattt ggtttttttt tcttaagtat
     4201 ttacattaaa tggcccatag tacttaaagt aacatgggct tccttgaaat aaacatggag
     4261 tattcagaat gtgtcataaa tatttctaat tttaagatag tatctccatt ggctatctac
     4321 tttttcttat attttttttt gtcctctgtc ttccattcgt tgttgttgtt gtttgtttgt
     4381 ttgtttgttg gttggttggt taattttttt ttaaagatcc tacactatag ttcaagctag
     4441 actattagct actctgtaac ccagggtgac ctttgaagtc atgggtagcc tgctgtttta
     4501 gccttcccac atctaagatt acaggtatga gctatcattt ttggtatatt gattgattga
     4561 ttgattgatg tgtgtgtgtg tgattgtgtt tgtgtgtgtg attgtgtata tgtgtgtatg
     4621 gttgtgtgtg attgtgtgta tgtatgtttg tgtgtgattg tgtgtgtgtg attgtgcatg
     4681 tgtgtgtgtg tgattgtgtt tatgtgtatg attgtgtgtg tgtgtgtgtg tgtgtgtgtg
     4741 tgtgtgtgtg tgtgtgtgtt gtgtatatat atttatggta gtgagaggca acgctccggc
     4801 tcaggtgtca ggttggtttt tgagacagag tctttcgctt agcttggaat taattcgtaa
     4861 tcatggtcat agctgtttcc tgtgtgaaat tgttatccgc tcacaattcc acacaacata
     4921 cgagccggaa gcataaagtg taaagcctgg ggtgcctaat gagtgagcta actcacatta
     4981 attgcgttgc gctcactgcc cgctttccag tcgggaaacc tgtcgtgcca gctgcattaa
     5041 tgaatcggcc aacgcgcggg gagaggcggt ttgcgtattg ggcgctcttc cgcttcctcg
     5101 ctcactgact cgctgcgctc ggtcgttcgg ctgcggcgag cggtatcagc tcactcaaag
     5161 gcggtaatac ggttatccac agaatcaggg gataacgcag gaaagaacat gtgagcaaaa
     5221 ggccagcaaa aggccaggaa ccgtaaaaag gccgcgttgc tggcgttttt ccataggctc
     5281 cgcccccctg acgagcatca caaaaatcga cgctcaagtc agaggtggcg aaacccgaca
     5341 ggactataaa gataccaggc gtttccccct ggaagctccc tcgtgcgctc tcctgttccg
     5401 accctgccgc ttaccggata cctgtccgcc tttctccctt cgggaagcgt ggcgctttct
     5461 caatgctcac gctgtaggta tctcagttcg gtgtaggtcg ttcgctccaa gctgggctgt
     5521 gtgcacgaac cccccgttca gcccgaccgc tgcgccttat ccggtaacta tcgtcttgag
     5581 tccaacccgg taagacacga cttatcgcca ctggcagcag ccactggtaa caggattagc
     5641 agagcgaggt atgtaggcgg tgctacagag ttcttgaagt ggtggcctaa ctacggctac
     5701 actagaagga cagtatttgg tatctgcgct ctgctgaagc cagttacctt cggaaaaaga
     5761 gttggtagct cttgatccgg caaacaaacc accgctggta gcggtggttt ttttgtttgc
     5821 aagcagcaga ttacgcgcag aaaaaaagga tctcaagaag atcctttgat cttttctacg
     5881 gggtctgacg ctcagtggaa cgaaaactca cgttaaggga ttttggtcat gagattatca
     5941 aaaaggatct tcacctagat ccttttaaat taaaaatgaa gttttaaatc aatctaaagt
     6001 atatatgagt aaacttggtc tgacagttac caatgcttaa tcagtgaggc acctatctca
     6061 gcgatctgtc tatttcgttc atccatagtt gcctgactcc ccgtcgtgta gataactacg
     6121 atacgggagg gcttaccatc tggccccagt gctgcaatga taccgcgaga cccacgctca
     6181 ccggctccag atttatcagc aataaaccag ccagccggaa gggccgagcg cagaagtggt
     6241 cctgcaactt tatccgcctc catccagtct attaattgtt gccgggaagc tagagtaagt
     6301 agttcgccag ttaatagttt gcgcaacgtt gttgccattg ctacaggcat cgtggtgtca
     6361 cgctcgtcgt ttggtatggc ttcattcagc tccggttccc aacgatcaag gcgagttaca
     6421 tgatccccca tgttgtgcaa aaaagcggtt agctccttcg gtcctccgat cgttgtcaga
     6481 agtaagttgg ccgcagtgtt atcactcatg gttatggcag cactgcataa ttctcttact
     6541 gtcatgccat ccgtaagatg cttttctgtg actggtgagt actcaaccaa gtcattctga
     6601 gaatagtgta tgcggcgacc gagttgctct tgcccggcgt caatacggga taataccgcg
     6661 ccacatagca gaactttaaa agtgctcatc attggaaaac gttcttcggg gcgaaaactc
     6721 tcaaggatct taccgctgtt gagatccagt tcgatgtaac ccactcgtgc acccaactga
     6781 tcttcagcat cttttacttt caccagcgtt tctgggtgag caaaaacagg aaggcaaaat
     6841 gccgcaaaaa agggaataag ggcgacacgg aaatgttgaa tactcatact cttccttttt
     6901 caatattatt gaagcattta tcagggttat tgtctcatga gcggatacat atttgaatgt
     6961 atttagaaaa ataaacaaat aggggttccg cgcacatttc cccgaaaagt gccacctgac
     7021 gtctaagaaa ccattattat catgacatta acctataaaa ataggcgtat cacgaggccc
     7081 tttcgtctcg cgcgtttcgg tgatgacggt gaaaacctct gacacatgca gctcccggag
     7141 acggtcacag cttgtctgta agcggatgcc gggagcagac aagcccgtca gggcgcgtca
     7201 gcgggtgttg gcgggtgtcg gggctggctt aactatgcgg catcagagca gattgtactg
     7261 agagtgcacc atatgcggtg tgaaataccg cacagatgcg taaggagaaa ataccgcatc
     7321 aggcgccatt cgccattcag gctgcgcaac tgttgggaag ggcgatcggt gcgggcctct
     7381 tcgctattac gccagctggc gaaaggggga tgtgctgcaa ggcgattaag ttgggtaacg
     7441 ccagggtttt cccagtcacg acgttgtaaa acgacggcca gtgccaagct agctttgctc
     7501 ttaggagttt cctaatacat cccaaactca aatatataaa gcatttgact tgttctatgc
     7561 cctagggggc ggggggaagc taagccagct ttttttaaca tttaaaatgt taattccatt
     7621 ttaaatgcac agatgttttt atttcataag ggtttcaatg tgcatgaatg ctgcaatatt
     7681 cctgttacca aagctagtat aaataaaaat agataaacgt ggaaattact tagagtttct
     7741 gtcattaacg tttccttcct cagttgacaa cataaatgcg ctgctgagaa gccagtttgc
     7801 atctgtcagg atcaatttcc cattatgcca gtcatattaa ttactagtca attagttgat
     7861 ttttattttt gacatataca tg
//
