>Addgene plasmid #51134 | pSIR-GFP | addgene partial sequence | sequence record 95405 | pEVX-F 5'-cctccgtctgaatttttgct-3'
TTGTCTGCTGCAGCATCGTTCTGTGTTGTCTCTGTCTGACTGTGTTTCTGTATTTGTCTGAAAATATGGG
CCCGCGGGCCAGACTGTTACCACTCCCTTAAGTTTGACCTTAGGTCACTGGAAAGATGTCGAGCGGATCG
CTCACAACCAGTCGGTAGATGTCAAGAAGAGACGTTGGGTTACCTTCTGCTCTGCAGAATGGCCAACCTT
TAACGTCGGATGGCCGCGAGACGGCACCTTTAACCGAGACCTCATCACCCAGGTTAAGATCAAGGTCTTT
TCACCTGGCCCGCATGGACACCCAGACCAGGTCCCCTACATCGTGACCTGGGAAGCCTTGGCTTTTGACC
CCCCTCCCTGGGTCAAGCCCTTTGTACACCCTAAGCCTCCGCCTCCTCTTCCTCCATCCGCCCCGTCTCT
CCCCCTTGAACCTCCTCGTTCGACCCCGCCTCGATCCTCCCTTTATCCAGCCCTCACTCCTTCTCTAGGC
GCCAAACCTAAACCTCAAGTTCTTTCTGACAGTGGGGGGCCGCTCATCGACCTACTTACAGAAGACCCCC
CGCCTTATAGGGACCCAAGACCACCCCCTTCCGACAGGGACGGAAATGGTGGAGAAGCGACCCCTGCGGG
AGAGGCACCGGACCCCTCCCCAATGGCATCTCGCCTACGTGGGAGACGGGAGCCCCCTGTGGCCGACTCC
ACTACCTCGCAGGCATTCCCCCTCCGCGCAGGAGGAAACGGACAGCTTCAATACTGGCCGTTCTCCTCTT
CTGACCTTTACAACTGGAAAAATAATAACCCTTCTTTTTCTGAAGATCCAGGTAAACTGACAGCTCTGAT
CGAGTCTGTCCTCATCACCCATCAGCCCACTG
