>Addgene plasmid #51134 | pSIR-GFP | addgene partial sequence | sequence record 95416 | EXFP-R 5'-GTCTTGTAGTTGCCGTCGTC-3'
GGCATGGCGGACTTGAAGAAGTCGTGCTGCTTCATGTGGTCGGGGTAGCGGCTGAAGCACTGCACGCCGT
AGGTCAGGGTGGTCACGAGGGTGGGCCAGGGCACGGGCAGCTTGCCGGTGGTGCAGATGAACTTCAGGGT
CAGCTTGCCGTAGGTGGCATCGCCCTCGCCCTCGCCGGACACGCTGAACTTGTGGCCGTTTACGTCGCCG
TCCAGCTCGACCAGGATGGGCACCACCCCGGTGAACAGCTCCTCGCCCTTGCTCACCATGGTGGCGATGG
ATCAGATCGATCTTGATCCCCTGCGCCATCAGATCCTTGGCGGCAAGAAAGCCATCCAGTTTACTTTGCA
GGGCTTCCCAACCTTACCAGAGGGCGCCCCAGCTGGCAATTCCGGTTCGCTTGCTGTCTCGACGCGCTTT
GTGAGGCCTCTGGCCTGAGGCAGCGCCTTTATACGACAGTTGGCGGACCGAACTGAGAACCTGAAAGAAG
TCGGCGGGAAGTCCCGCCCCGGTGGGGGAGGGGAAATCTAAAGGGCCAAACCGAAATAGGGGGGAAAAAA
AAGCGAGCTTCTTGTTTCCGTGTTCTGAATTTTGTAATGTGCAAAGTATTCTGTTACCACGTTATGAGGC
TTTAAAAAATTGCTTTTGAACGCAGAAGATATACATCAATACTGTGGGGAATACAAAAAAA
