>Addgene plasmid #51134 | pSIR-GFP | addgene partial sequence | sequence record 136257 | pMX-L3205 5'-CCCTTTTTCTGGAGACTAAATAAA-3'
CTATGGCTCGTACTCTATAGGCTTCAGCTGGTGATATTGTTGAGTCAAAACTAGAGCCTGGACCACTGAT
ATCCTGTCTTTAACAAATTGGACTAATCGCGGGATCTCCAGCATGAGATCCCCGCGCTGGAGGATCATCC
AGCCGGCCGCTTTACTTGTACAGCTCGTCCATGCCGAGAGTGATCCCGGCGGCGGTCACGAACTCCAGCA
GGACCATGTGATCGCGCTTCTCGTTGGGGTCTTTGCTCAGGGCGGACTGGGTGCTCAGGTAGTGGTTGTC
GGGCAGCAGCACGGGGCCGTCGCCGATGGGGGTGTTCTGCTGGTAGTGGTCGGCGAGCTGCACGCTGCCG
TCCTCGATGTTGTGGCGGATCTTGAAGTTCACCTTGATGCCGTTCTTCTGCTTGTCGGCCATGATATAGA
CGTTGTGGCTGTTGTAGTTGTACTCCAGCTTGTGCCCCAGGATGTTGCCGTCCTCCTTGAAGTCGATGCC
CTTCAGCTCGATGCGGTTCACCAGGGTGTCGCCCTCGAACTTCACCTCGGCGCGGGTCTTGTAGTTGCCG
TCGTCCTTGAAGAAGATGGTGCGCTCCTGGACGTAGCCTTCGGGCATGGCGGACTTGAAGAAGTCGTGCT
GCTTCATGTGGTCGGGGTAGCGGCTGAAGCACTGCACGCCGTAGGTCAGGGTGGTCACGAGGGTGGGCCA
GGGCACGGGCAGCTTGCCGGTGGTGCAGATGAACTTCAGGGTCAGCTTGCCGTAGGTGGCATCGCCCTCG
CCCTCGCCGGACACGCTGAACTTGTGGCCGTTTACGTCGCCGTCCAGCTCGACCAGGATGGGCACCACCC
CGGTGAACAGCTCCTCGCCCTTGCTCACCATGGTGGCGATGGATCAGATCGATCTTGATCCCCTGCGCCA
TCAGATCCTTGGCGGCAAGAAAGCCATCCAGTTTACTTTGCAGGGCTTCCCAACC
