>Addgene plasmid #51134 | pSIR-GFP | addgene partial sequence | sequence record 136258 | pBABE5 5'-CTTTATCCAGCCCTCAC-3'
AACCTCAAGTTCTTTCTGACAGTGGGGGGCCGCTCATCGACCTACTTACAGAAGACCCCCCGCCTTATAG
GGACCCAAGACCACCCCCTTCCGACAGGGACGGAAATGGTGGAGAAGCGACCCCTGCGGGAGAGGCACCG
GACCCCTCCCCAATGGCATCTCGCCTACGTGGGAGACGGGAGCCCCCTGTGGCCGACTCCACTACCTCGC
AGGCATTCCCCCTCCGCGCAGGAGGAAACGGACAGCTTCAATACTGGCCGTTCTCCTCTTCTGACCTTTA
CAACTGGAAAAATAATAACCCTTCTTTTTCTGAAGATCCAGGTAAACTGACAGCTCTGATCGAGTCTGTC
CTCATCACCCATCAGCCCACCTGGGACGACTGTCAGCAGCTGTTGGGGACTCTGCTGACCGGAGAAGAAA
AACAACGGGTGCTCTTAGAGGCTAGAAAGGCGGTGCGGGGCGATGATGGGCGCCCCACTCAACTGCCCAA
TGAAGTCGATGCCGCTTTTCCCCTCGAGAAGCTTGTCGACGGATCCGAATTCGTCGAGGGAAGAAATAAT
AAAGACATTAAAATCACTTTTGTAAACTTTTTAAATAAGGGAAATTGATTAAAACAACGCGAAGTTGTAA
AATGCCATATACTGCATACATTTTGTGGGAAAAAATGTGCATTTACCTGCTCACCAAATTATCTTATTAG
CTAGCAGTAGAGCTCTTTGTGTGATGGGAAGATGGGATAACAGCTGTTGTTACTGTACTGGTTTTTTTTT
TTAATATATTTAAAAAAAAGAGTGTCTCCTAAAGTGTAAGCGCTATCATGCTGGACTAATGTTTTAATTT
AATTTAATTGTTGTCTTGGTAGAGATGGGGTCTCGCTATTTTGCTCACGCAGATCTCAAACTCCTGACGC
CCAGGTACACTCCCATCTCGGCCTCCTAAAATGGTGGGATCACAGACGTCAGCCACCGAGCCCGGTCACT
TTTTT
